>Addgene plasmid #100285 | pCAGGS-PHFF-sh-hBVRA | depositor full sequence | sequence record 194439 | pCAGGS-PHFF-sh-hBVRA sequence 8893 bps
GTCGACGGTATCGATAAGCTTAAAAAAGCGAAAGGAAGATCAGTATATGATCTCTTGAATCATATACTGA
TCTTCCTTTCGCAGATCTGTGGTCTCATACAGAACTTATAAGATTCCCAAATCCAAAGACATTTCACGTT
TATGGTGATTTCCCAGAACACATAGCGACATGCAAATATTGCAGGGCGCCACTCCCCTGTCCCTCACAGC
CATCTTCCTGCCAGGGCGCACGCGCGCTGGGTGTTCCCGCCTAGTGACACTGGGCCCGCGATTCCTTGGA
GCGGGTTGATGACGTCAGCGTTCGAATTCTCGACATTGATTATTGACTAGTTATTAATAGTAATCAATTA
CGGGGTCATTAGTTCATAGCCCATATATGGAGTTCCGCGTTACATAACTTACGGTAAATGGCCCGCCTGG
CTGACCGCCCAACGACCCCCGCCCATTGACGTCAATAATGACGTATGTTCCCATAGTAACGCCAATAGGG
ACTTTCCATTGACGTCAATGGGTGGAGTATTTACGGTAAACTGCCCACTTGGCAGTACATCAAGTGTATC
ATATGCCAAGTACGCCCCCTATTGACGTCAATGACGGTAAATGGCCCGCCTGGCATTATGCCCAGTACAT
GACCTTATGGGACTTTCCTACTTGGCAGTACATCTACGTATTAGTCATCGCTATTACCATGGTCGAGGTG
AGCCCCACGTTCTGCTTCACTCTCCCCATCTCCCCCCCCTCCCCACCCCCAATTTTGTATTTATTTATTT
TTTAATTATTTTGTGCAGCGATGGGGGCGGGGGGGGGGGGGGCGCGCGCCAGGCGGGGCGGGGCGGGGGC
GAGGGCGGGGCGGGGCGAGGCGGAGAGGTGCGGCGGCAGCCAATCAGAGCGGCGCGCTCCGAAAGTTTCC
TTTTATGGCGAGGCGGCGGCGGCGGCGGCCCTATAAAAAGCGAAGCGCGCGGCGGGCGGGAGTCGCTGCG
TTGCCTTCGCCCCGTGCCCCGCTCCGCGCCGCCTCGCGCCGCCCGCCCCGGCTCTGACTGACCGCGTTAC
TCCCACAGGTGAGCGGGCGGGACGGCCCTTCTCCTCCGGGCTGTAATTAGCGCTTGGTTTAATGACGGCT
CGTTTCTTTTCTGTGGCTGCGTGAAAGCCTTAAAGGGCTCCGGGAGGGCCCTTTGTGCGGGGGGGAGCGG
CTCGGGGGGTGCGTGCGTGTGTGTGTGCGTGGGGAGCGCCGCGTGCGGCCCGCGCTGCCCGGCGGCTGTG
AGCGCTGCGGGCGCGGCGCGGGGCTTTGTGCGCTCCGCGTGTGCGCGAGGGGAGCGCGGCCGGGGGCGGT
GCCCCGCGGTGCGGGGGGGCTGCGAGGGGAACAAAGGCTGCGTGCGGGGTGTGTGCGTGGGGGGGTGAGC
AGGGGGTGTGGGCGCGGCGGTCGGGCTGTAACCCCCCCCTGCACCCCCCTCCCCGAGTTGCTGAGCACGG
CCCGGCTTCGGGTGCGGGGCTCCGTGCGGGGCGTGGCGCGGGGCTCGCCGTGCCGGGCGGGGGGTGGCGG
CAGGTGGGGGTGCCGGGCGGGGCGGGGCCGCCTCGGGCCGGGGAGGGCTCGGGGGAGGGGCGCGGCGGCC
CCCGGAGCGCCGGCGGCTGTCGAGGCGCGGCGAGCCGCAGCCATTGCCTTTTATGGTAATCGTGCGAGAG
GGCGCAGGGACTTCCTTTGTCCCAAATCTGTGCGGAGCCGAAATCTGGGAGGCGCCGCCGCACCCCCTCT
AGCGGGCGCGGGGCGAAGCGGTGCGGCGCCGGCAGGAAGGAAATGGGCGGGGAGGGCCTTCGTGCGTCGC
CGCGCCGCCGTCCCCTTCTCCCTCTCCAGCCTCGGGGCTGTCCGCGGGGGGACGGCTGCCTTCGGGGGGG
ACGGGGCAGGGCGGGGTTCGGCTTCTGGCGTGTGACCGGCGGCTCTAGAGCCTCTGCTAACCATGTTCAT
GCCTTCTTCTTTTTCCTACAGCTCCTGGGCAACGTGCTGGTTATTGTGCTGTCTCATCATTTTGGCAAAG
AATTCACCATGTCCGTCCTGACTCCACTGCTGCTGAGGGGCCTGACTGGGTCCGCACGCCGCCTGCCTGT
CCCAAGAGCCAAAATCCATAGCCTGGGCGGGTCTGGAGGCATGAGTCTGAGGCAGCACCAGCATCCTCTG
ATCCAGCGCCTGGCCGATCGAATCGAGGCAATTTGGCAGGCCTTCTTTCCCCTGGCACCTTACGCCCTGC
CAGAAGACCTGGGCTATGTGGAGGGAAAACTGGAGGGCGAACGCCTGACAATCGAGAACCACTGCTATCA
GGCCCCCCCTTTTCGGAAGCTGCATCTGGAACTGGCTAGAGTGGGCGAGTCTCTGGACATTCTGCACTGC
GTCATGTTTCCCGAGCCTAGATACGATCTGCCCATGTTCGGATGTGACCTGGTGGGGGGACGCGGACAGA
TCAGTGCCGCTATTGTGGATCTGTCACCAGTCACTGGACAGCTGCCAGCAGCATACACCTGCGCTCTGAA
TGCACTGCCTAAGCTGACCTTTAGACAGCCAAGGGAGCTGCCACCATGGGGACATATCTTCTCTCCCTTT
TGTATCTTCATTAGACCTCAGGGCGAAGCCGAGGAACAGCAGTTCCTGGATAGGATTGGGGAGTATCTGA
CTCTGCACTGCCAGCTGAGCCAGCAGGCAGTGCCTACCGACCATCCACAGGCCGTCATCGCTGGACAGCG
GCAGTACTGTCAGCAGCAGCAGCAGAACGATAAAACTCGGAGAGTGCTGGAAAAGGCTTTTGGCGTCCCA
TGGGCAGAGAGATACATGACCACAGTGCTGTTCGATGTGCCTCCAGTGGACTATAAGGACGATGACGATA
AAGGCAGCGGGGCCACCAACTTCTCCCTGCTGAAGCAGGCTGGCGACGTGGAGGAAAATCCAGGACCCGG
CATGTCAGTCCTGACACCTCTGCTGCTGCGAGGACTGACTGGAAGCGCCAGGCGCCTGCCTGTGCCACGA
GCAAAAATCCACTCACTGGGCGGGAGCGGAGGCATGTACCCCTATGATGTCCCTGACTACGCCATGACTA
CCAGCCTGGCTACAAAGCTGAGGGAAGGCACTAAGAAAGCTCATACCATGGCAGAGAACGTGGGGTTTGT
CCGGTGTTTCCTGAAGGGAACTGTGGAGAAAAGCTCCTATAGAAAGCTGGTGGCCTCTCTGTACCACGTC
TATAGTGCTATGGAGCAGGAAATGGAGCGCCTGAAAGACCATCCAATCGTGGGCAAGATCTACTTTCCCG
AACTGAACAGGAAGTCTAGTCTGGAGCGCGATCTGACATACTATTTCGGGTCCAATTGGAGGGAGGAAAT
TCCCCCTTCTCCCGCAACTCAGGCCTACGTGGCTCGCATCCACGAAGTCGCAAACACCGCCCCTGAGCTG
CTGGTGGCCCATAGTTACACACGGTATCTGGGAGACCTGTCAGGGGGACAGATCCTGAAGGGCATTGCTG
AACGGGCAATGAATCTGCAGGATGGGGAGGGAACCGCCTTCTACAGATTCGAAAGTATCTCAGACGAGAA
GGCCTTCAAACAGCTGTATCGACAGCGGCTGGATGAACTGCCCGTGGACGAGGCTACAGCAGATAGAATT
GTGGACGAGGCTAACGCTGCATTTGGCATGAATATGAAGATCTTCCAGGAACTGGAGGGCAACCTGATCC
GGGCCATTGGGCAGCTGCTGTTTAATACCCTGACACGACGGAAACAGAGAGGCAGCACCGAGCTGGCCAC
AGCTGATGGCTCAGGGGCAACCAACTTCAGCCTGCTGAAGCAGGCCGGAGACGTGGAAGAGAATCCAGGA
CCTATGTCCGTCCTGACCCCACTGCTGCTGAGGGGACTGACAGGATCTGCAAGAAGGCTGCCAGTGCCCA
GAGCCAAAATTCACTCCCTGGGAGGCTCTGGAGGCATGGAGCAGAAGCTGATCAGCGAGGAAGATCTGAT
GGCCTCCTATACAGTGAAACTGATCACTCCCGACGGCGAATCAAGCATTGAGTGCTCCGACGATACCTAC
ATCCTGGATGCAGCTGAGGAAGCAGGGCTGGACCTGCCTTATTCTTGTAGGGCAGGAGCCTGCAGTACTT
GTGCAGGCAAGATTACCGCCGGGAGCGTGGATCAGAGTGACCAGTCATTTCTGGACGATGACCAGATCGA
AGCTGGCTACGTGCTGACATGCGTCGCATATCCCACTTCCGATTGTACTATTGAGACCCACAAAGAGGAA
GACCTGTACGGATCCGGCGCTACAAACTTCTCTCTGCTGAAGCAGGCAGGGGACGTGGAGGAAAATCCTG
GACCAATGAGTGTCCTGACTCCCCTGCTGCTGAGAGGACTGACCGGAAGCGCCCGCCGACTGCCCGTGCC
TAGAGCTAAGATCCATAGTCTGGGGGGATCAGGCGGGATGTACAGCCCAGGATATGTGGCCACCAGCAGC
CGGCAGTCCGATGCAGGAAACAGGCTGTTCGTGTACGAGGTCATCGGCCTGAGCCAGTCCACTATGACCG
ATGGGCTGGACTATCCCATTCGGAGATCTGGAAGTACATTCATCACTGTGCCTCTGAAACGAATGAATCA
GGAGATGAGGCGCATCACCCGGATGGGAGGCAAAATCGTGTCAATTAAGCCTCTGGAAGGCGACAGCCCA
CTGCCACACACAGAGGGAATTGCCAAGCCATCACAGAGCGAAGGGTCCGGATCTGAGGCTGTGGCAAACC
CTGCTCCAGAAAGCAACAAGACTATGACAACTACCCCTAAGGAGAAGAAAGCCGATGACATCCCAGTGAA
CATCTACAGGCCAAAAACCCCCTATATTGGGAAGGTGCTGGAAAATTACCCACTGGTCCGCGAGGGAGCT
ATCGGAACCGTGCAGCACCTGACATTTGATCTGTCTGCCGGCGACCTGCGGTATCTGGAAGGGCAGAGTA
TCGGAATCATTCCACCCGGAGAGGATGACAAGGGCAAACCTCACAAACTGAGGCTGTACAGCATTGCCTC
CACACGCCATGGGGATTTCGGAGATGACAAGACTGTGAGCCTGTGCGTCAGACAGCTGGAATACCAGAAC
GAAGCAGGAGAGACCGTGCAGGGAGTCTGCTCCACATACCTGTGCAATATCAAAGAGGGCGATGACATCG
CCATTACCGGCCCAGTGGGGAAGGAAATGCTGCTGCCTCCAGATGAGGACGCAAACATTGTCATGCTGGC
CACAGGCACTGGGATCGCCCCCTTTCGGGCTTTCCTGTGGAGAATGTTCAAAGAACAGCACGAGGACTAC
AAGTTTAAAGGCCTGGCCTGGCTGATCTTCGGGATTCCAAAGTCTGAGAATATCCTGTATAAAGATGACC
TGGAAAAGATGGCAGCCGAGTTTCCCGATAACTTCCGCCTGACATACGCTATTAGCCGAGAACAGCAGAA
TGCAGAGGGGGGACGAATGTATATCCAGCACCGGGTGGCCGAGAACGCTGAGGAACTGTGGAACCTGATG
CAGAATCCAAAAACCCATACATACATGTGCGGACTGAAGGGCATGGAACCCGGGATCGACGAGGCCTTTA
CCGCCCTGGCTGAACAGAATGGAAAGGAGTGGACAACTTTCCAGAGAGAGATGAAGAAAGAACATAGATG
GCACGTCGAGACCTACATGGCTTCAATGACAGGAGGACAGCAGATGGGGTAGCGGCCGCCACCGCGGTGG
AGCTCCAGCTTTTGTTCCCTTTAGTGAGGGTTAATTGCGCGCTTGGCGTAATCATGGTCATAGCTGTTTC
CTGTGTGAAATTGTTATCCGCTAATTCACTCCTCAGGTGCAGGCTGCCTATCAGAAGGTGGTGGCTGGTG
TGGCCAATGCCCTGGCTCACAAATACCACTGAGATCTTTTTCCCTCTGCCAAAAATTATGGGGACATCAT
GAAGCCCCTTGAGCATCTGACTTCTGGCTAATAAAGGAAATTTATTTTCATTGCAATAGTGTGTTGGAAT
TTTTTGTGTCTCTCACTCGGAAGGACATATGGGAGGGCAAATCATTTAAAACATCAGAATGAGTATTTGG
TTTAGAGTTTGGCAACATATGCCCATATGCTGGCTGCCATGAACAAAGGTTGGCTATAAAGAGGTCATCA
GTATATGAAACAGCCCCCTGCTGTCCATTCCTTATTCCATAGAAAAGCCTTGACTTGAGGTTAGATTTTT
TTTATATTTTGTTTTGTGTTATTTTTTTCTTTAACATCCCTAAAATTTTCCTTACATGTTTTACTAGCCA
GATTTTTCCTCCTCTCCTGACTACTCCCAGTCATAGCTGTCCCTCTTCTCTTATGGAGATCCCTCGACCT
GCAGCCCAAGCTTGGCGTAATCATGGTCATAGCTGTTTCCTGTGTGAAATTGTTATCCGCTCACAATTCC
ACACAACATACGAGCCGGAAGCATAAAGTGTAAAGCCTGGGGTGCCTAATGAGTGAGCTAACTCACATTA
ATTGCGTTGCGCTCACTGCCCGCTTTCCAGTCGGGAAACCTGTCGTGCCAGCGGATCCGCATCTCAATTA
GTCAGCAACCATAGTCCCGCCCCTAACTCCGCCCATCCCGCCCCTAACTCCGCCCAGTTCCGCCCATTCT
CCGCCCCATGGCTGACTAATTTTTTTTATTTATGCAGAGGCCGAGGCCGCCTCGGCCTCTGAGCTATTCC
AGAAGTAGTGAGGAGGCTTTTTTGGAGGCCTAGGCTTTTGCAAAAAGCTAACTTGTTTATTGCAGCTTAT
AATGGTTACAAATAAAGCAATAGCATCACAAATTTCACAAATAAAGCATTTTTTTCACTGCATTCTAGTT
GTGGTTTGTCCAAACTCATCAATGTATCTTATCATGTCTGGATCCGCTGCATTAATGAATCGGCCAACGC
GCGGGGAGAGGCGGTTTGCGTATTGGGCGCTCTTCCGCTTCCTCGCTCACTGACTCGCTGCGCTCGGTCG
TTCGGCTGCGGCGAGCGGTATCAGCTCACTCAAAGGCGGTAATACGGTTATCCACAGAATCAGGGGATAA
CGCAGGAAAGAACATGTGAGCAAAAGGCCAGCAAAAGGCCAGGAACCGTAAAAAGGCCGCGTTGCTGGCG
TTTTTCCATAGGCTCCGCCCCCCTGACGAGCATCACAAAAATCGACGCTCAAGTCAGAGGTGGCGAAACC
CGACAGGACTATAAAGATACCAGGCGTTTCCCCCTGGAAGCTCCCTCGTGCGCTCTCCTGTTCCGACCCT
GCCGCTTACCGGATACCTGTCCGCCTTTCTCCCTTCGGGAAGCGTGGCGCTTTCTCATAGCTCACGCTGT
AGGTATCTCAGTTCGGTGTAGGTCGTTCGCTCCAAGCTGGGCTGTGTGCACGAACCCCCCGTTCAGCCCG
ACCGCTGCGCCTTATCCGGTAACTATCGTCTTGAGTCCAACCCGGTAAGACACGACTTATCGCCACTGGC
AGCAGCCACTGGTAACAGGATTAGCAGAGCGAGGTATGTAGGCGGTGCTACAGAGTTCTTGAAGTGGTGG
CCTAACTACGGCTACACTAGAAGAACAGTATTTGGTATCTGCGCTCTGCTGAAGCCAGTTACCTTCGGAA
AAAGAGTTGGTAGCTCTTGATCCGGCAAACAAACCACCGCTGGTAGCGGTGGTTTTTTTGTTTGCAAGCA
GCAGATTACGCGCAGAAAAAAAGGATCTCAAGAAGATCCTTTGATCTTTTCTACGGGGTCTGACGCTCAG
TGGAACGAAAACTCACGTTAAGGGATTTTGGTCATGAGATTATCAAAAAGGATCTTCACCTAGATCCTTT
TAAATTAAAAATGAAGTTTTAAATCAATCTAAAGTATATATGAGTAAACTTGGTCTGACAGTTACCAATG
CTTAATCAGTGAGGCACCTATCTCAGCGATCTGTCTATTTCGTTCATCCATAGTTGCCTGACTCCCCGTC
GTGTAGATAACTACGATACGGGAGGGCTTACCATCTGGCCCCAGTGCTGCAATGATACCGCGAGACCCAC
GCTCACCGGCTCCAGATTTATCAGCAATAAACCAGCCAGCCGGAAGGGCCGAGCGCAGAAGTGGTCCTGC
AACTTTATCCGCCTCCATCCAGTCTATTAATTGTTGCCGGGAAGCTAGAGTAAGTAGTTCGCCAGTTAAT
AGTTTGCGCAACGTTGTTGCCATTGCTACAGGCATCGTGGTGTCACGCTCGTCGTTTGGTATGGCTTCAT
TCAGCTCCGGTTCCCAACGATCAAGGCGAGTTACATGATCCCCCATGTTGTGCAAAAAAGCGGTTAGCTC
CTTCGGTCCTCCGATCGTTGTCAGAAGTAAGTTGGCCGCAGTGTTATCACTCATGGTTATGGCAGCACTG
CATAATTCTCTTACTGTCATGCCATCCGTAAGATGCTTTTCTGTGACTGGTGAGTACTCAACCAAGTCAT
TCTGAGAATAGTGTATGCGGCGACCGAGTTGCTCTTGCCCGGCGTCAATACGGGATAATACCGCGCCACA
TAGCAGAACTTTAAAAGTGCTCATCATTGGAAAACGTTCTTCGGGGCGAAAACTCTCAAGGATCTTACCG
CTGTTGAGATCCAGTTCGATGTAACCCACTCGTGCACCCAACTGATCTTCAGCATCTTTTACTTTCACCA
GCGTTTCTGGGTGAGCAAAAACAGGAAGGCAAAATGCCGCAAAAAAGGGAATAAGGGCGACACGGAAATG
TTGAATACTCATACTCTTCCTTTTTCAATATTATTGAAGCATTTATCAGGGTTATTGTCTCATGAGCGGA
TACATATTTGAATGTATTTAGAAAAATAAACAAATAGGGGTTCCGCGCACATTTCCCCGAAAAGTGCCAC
CTG
Features (pLannotate 1.2.2; 32 found; start..end, strand, type, name):
     89..303     -  promoter       H1 promoter: human H1 RNA promoter
    312..691     +  enhancer       CMV enhancer: human cytomegalovirus immediate early enhancer
    693..968     +  promoter       chicken β-actin promoter: No description available
    969..1981    +  intron         chimeric intron: chimera between introns from chicken β-actin and rabbit β-globin
   1979..2047    +  CDS            HBB (fragment): HBB_LEPEU - Experimental evidence at protein level: Swiss-Prot protein existence level 1. Involved in oxygen transport from the lung to the various peripheral tissues. From Lepus europaeus (European hare).
   2039..2125    +  CDS            COX8A (fragment): COX8A_HUMAN - Also known as COX8, COX8L. Experimental evidence at protein level: Swiss-Prot protein existence level 1. Component of the cytochrome c oxidase, the last enzyme in the mitochondrial electron transport chain which drives oxidative phosphorylation. The respiratory chain contains 3 multisubunit complexes succinate dehydrogenase (complex II, CII), ubiquinol- cytochrome c oxidoreductase (cytochrome b-c1 complex, complex III, CIII) and cytochrome c oxidase (complex IV, CIV), that cooperate to transfer electrons derived from NADH and succinate to molecular oxygen, creating an electrochem
   2141..2848    +  CDS            pcyA: PCYA_THEEB - Protein inferred from homology: Swiss-Prot protein existence level 3. Catalyzes the four-electron reduction of biliverdin IX-alpha (2-electron reduction at both the A and D rings); the reaction proceeds via an isolatable 2-electron intermediate, 181,182-dihydrobiliverdin. From Thermosynechococcus elongatus (strain BP-1).
   2848..2865    +  CDS            3xFLAG (fragment): three tandem FLAG® epitope tags
   2915..2931    +  CDS            T2A (fragment): 2A peptide from Thosea asigna virus capsid protein Eukaryotic ribosomes fail to insert a peptide bond between the Gly and Pro residues, yielding separate polypeptides.
   2942..3028    +  CDS            COX8A (fragment): COX8A_HUMAN - Also known as COX8, COX8L. Experimental evidence at protein level: Swiss-Prot protein existence level 1. Component of the cytochrome c oxidase, the last enzyme in the mitochondrial electron transport chain which drives oxidative phosphorylation. The respiratory chain contains 3 multisubunit complexes succinate dehydrogenase (complex II, CII), ubiquinol- cytochrome c oxidoreductase (cytochrome b-c1 complex, complex III, CIII) and cytochrome c oxidase (complex IV, CIV), that cooperate to transfer electrons derived from NADH and succinate to molecular oxygen, creating an electrochem
   3074..3790    +  CDS            pbsA1: HO1_SYNY3 - Experimental evidence at protein level: Swiss-Prot protein existence level 1. Catalyzes the opening of the heme ring with the release of iron. Key enzyme in the synthesis of the chromophoric part of the photosynthetic antennae. From Synechocystis sp. (strain PCC 6803 / Kazusa).
   3854..3961    +  CDS            COX8A (fragment): COX8A_HUMAN - Also known as COX8, COX8L. Experimental evidence at protein level: Swiss-Prot protein existence level 1. Component of the cytochrome c oxidase, the last enzyme in the mitochondrial electron transport chain which drives oxidative phosphorylation. The respiratory chain contains 3 multisubunit complexes succinate dehydrogenase (complex II, CII), ubiquinol- cytochrome c oxidoreductase (cytochrome b-c1 complex, complex III, CIII) and cytochrome c oxidase (complex IV, CIV), that cooperate to transfer electrons derived from NADH and succinate to molecular oxygen, creating an electrochem
   3989..4279    +  CDS            petF: FER_SYNY3 - Also known as fed. Experimental evidence at protein level: Swiss-Prot protein existence level 1. Ferredoxins are iron-sulfur proteins that transfer electrons in a wide variety of metabolic reactions. From Synechocystis sp. (strain PCC 6803 / Kazusa).
   4319..4338    +  CDS            T2A (fragment): 2A peptide from Thosea asigna virus capsid protein Eukaryotic ribosomes fail to insert a peptide bond between the Gly and Pro residues, yielding separate polypeptides.
   4346..4432    +  CDS            COX8A (fragment): COX8A_HUMAN - Also known as COX8, COX8L. Experimental evidence at protein level: Swiss-Prot protein existence level 1. Component of the cytochrome c oxidase, the last enzyme in the mitochondrial electron transport chain which drives oxidative phosphorylation. The respiratory chain contains 3 multisubunit complexes succinate dehydrogenase (complex II, CII), ubiquinol- cytochrome c oxidoreductase (cytochrome b-c1 complex, complex III, CIII) and cytochrome c oxidase (complex IV, CIV), that cooperate to transfer electrons derived from NADH and succinate to molecular oxygen, creating an electrochem
   4448..5686    +  CDS            petH: FENR_SYNY3 - Experimental evidence at protein level: Swiss-Prot protein existence level 1. From Synechocystis sp. (strain PCC 6803 / Kazusa).
   5721..5745    -  misc_feature   MCS (fragment): pBluescript multiple cloning site
   5758..5776    -  promoter       T3 promoter: promoter for bacteriophage T3 RNA polymerase
   5835..5909    +  CDS            HBB (fragment): HBB_PONPY - Experimental evidence at transcript level: Swiss-Prot protein existence level 2. Involved in oxygen transport from the lung to the various peripheral tissues. From Pongo pygmaeus (Bornean orangutan).
   5980..6035    +  polyA_signal   β-globin poly(A) signal: rabbit β-globin polyadenylation signal (Gil and Proudfoot, 1987)
   6420..6436    -  protein_bind   lac operator: The lac repressor binds to the lac operator to inhibit transcription in E. coli. This inhibition can be relieved by adding lactose or isopropyl-β-D-thiogalactopyranoside (IPTG). lac repressor encoded by lacI
   6444..6474    -  promoter       lac promoter: promoter for the E. coli lac operon
   6489..6510    -  protein_bind   CAP binding site: CAP binding activates transcription in the presence of cAMP. E. coli catabolite activator protein
   6523..6562    -  CDS            lacI (fragment): lac repressor; lacI; The lac repressor binds to the lac operator to inhibit transcription in E. coli. This inhibition can be relieved by adding lactose or isopropyl-β-D-thiogalactopyranoside (IPTG).
   6569..6591    +  promoter       SV40 promoter (fragment): SV40 enhancer and early promoter
   6615..6750    +  rep_origin     SV40 ori: SV40 origin of replication
   6770..6904    +  polyA_signal   SV40 poly(A) signal: SV40 polyadenylation signal
   6906..6960    -  CDS            lacI (fragment): lac repressor; lacI; The lac repressor binds to the lac operator to inhibit transcription in E. coli. This inhibition can be relieved by adding lactose or isopropyl-β-D-thiogalactopyranoside (IPTG).
   7143..7731    -  rep_origin     ori: high-copy-number ColE1/pMB1/pBR322/pUC origin of replication
   7902..8762    -  CDS            AmpR: β-lactamase; bla; confers resistance to ampicillin, carbenicillin, and related antibiotics
   8763..8867    -  promoter       AmpR promoter: bla
   8893..21      -  misc_feature   MCS (fragment) (across the origin): pBluescript multiple cloning site
