[The description below was written by a language model from this plasmid's Addgene catalogue record and pLannotate feature annotations shown in this document.]
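Description:
pCAGGS-PHFF-sh-hBVRA is a mammalian expression plasmid built on the pCAGGS backbone. It equips mammalian cells to synthesize the cyanobacterial chromophore phycocyanobilin (PCB) while knocking down human biliverdin reductase A (BVRA). It is propagated in E. coli through a high-copy ColE1/pUC-type origin with ampicillin selection. An SV40 origin is also present in the backbone, but no mammalian selection marker is recorded. The catalogue lists a total size of 8551 bp, whereas the depositor's full sequence record is 8893 nt; the record does not explain the difference.

The main payload, PHFF, is a single open reading frame driven by the CAG promoter (CMV enhancer, chicken β-actin promoter and chimeric intron) and terminated by the rabbit β-globin polyadenylation signal. It encodes four human codon-optimized enzymes separated by P2A self-cleaving peptides (the automated annotation picks up only short fragments, labelled T2A). These are PcyA (phycocyanobilin:ferredoxin oxidoreductase, FLAG-tagged), heme oxygenase 1 (HA-tagged), ferredoxin (Myc-tagged) and ferredoxin-NADP+ reductase (T7-tagged). According to the catalogue, PcyA and HO1 derive from Thermosynechococcus elongatus BP-1, and Fd and Fnr from Synechocystis sp. PCC 6803. Each protein carries its own mitochondria-targeting sequence, annotated as a COX8A fragment. HO1 opens heme to give biliverdin, PcyA reduces biliverdin to PCB, and Fd and Fnr supply the electrons.

Upstream of the CAG cassette and in the opposite orientation, a human H1 promoter drives a short hairpin RNA against human BVRA. The depositor states that this knockdown lets PCB accumulate further. The plasmid is intended to supply the chromophore genetically for optogenetic control of cell signaling in mammalian cells.
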