Addgene plasmid #100285: pCAGGS-PHFF-sh-hBVRA
Purpose: Expression vector for phycocyanobilin (PCB) synthesis and shRNA for human BVRA gene in mammalian cells
Depositing lab: Kazuhiro Aoki. Depositing organization: National Institute for Basic Biology. Publication: Efficient synthesis of phycocyanobilin in mammalian cells for optogenetic control of cell signaling. Uda Y, Goto Y, Oda S, Kohchi T, Matsuda M, Aoki K. Proc Natl Acad Sci U S A. 2017 Oct 24. pii: 201707190. doi: 10.1073/pnas.1707190114. PubMed 29078307.
Backbone
  Vector backbone: pCAGGS
  Backbone manufacturer: Junichi Miyazaki (Osaka University, Japan)
  Backbone size w/o insert (bp): 4870
  Total vector size (bp): 8551
  Vector type: Mammalian Expression
Growth in bacteria
  Bacterial resistance: Ampicillin, 100 μg/mL
  Growth temperature: 37°C
  Growth strain: DH5alpha
  Copy number: High Copy
Gene/Insert 1
  Gene/Insert name: MTS-PcyA-FLAG-P2A-MTS-HA-HO1-P2A-MTS-Myc-Fd-P2A-MTS-Fnr-T7 (synthetic genes) (alt names: PHFF (synthetic genes); PcyA (Phycocyanobilin:ferredoxin oxidoreductase), HO1 (Heme Oxigenase 1), Fd (Ferredoxin), Fnr (Ferredoxin-NADP+ reductase))
  Species: Thermosynechococcus elongatus bp-1 for PcyA and HO1, and Synechocystis sp. PCC 6803 for Fd and Fnr.
  Insert size (bp): 3681
  Mutation: All genes are codon-optimized for expression in human cells.
  Promoter: CAG promoter
  Tag / fusion protein: Mitochondria-targeting sequence (MTS), HA, Myc (N terminal on insert); FLAG, T7 (C terminal on insert)
  Cloning method: Restriction Enzyme; 5′ cloning site EcoRI (not destroyed); 3′ cloning site NotI (not destroyed)
  Sequencing primers: 5′ catgttcatgccttcttctttttcc; 3′ agatgctcaaggggcttcatgatg
Gene/Insert 2
  Gene/Insert name: shRNA for human BVRA (alt name: sh-hBVRA)
  Insert size (bp): 67
  Promoter: H1 promoter
  Cloning method: Gibson Cloning
  Sequencing primers: 5′ See map; 3′ See map
Terms and licenses: Academic/Nonprofit Terms; Industry Terms: Not Available to Industry
Depositor comments: Expression vector for Phycocyanobilin (PCB) synthesis in mammalian cells. In addition, shRNA targeting to human BVRA is expressed so that PCB is further accumulated.
How to cite: pCAGGS-PHFF-sh-hBVRA was a gift from Kazuhiro Aoki (Addgene plasmid # 100285 ; http://n2t.net/addgene:100285 ; RRID:Addgene_100285)
