>Addgene plasmid #100285 | pCAGGS-PHFF-sh-hBVRA | addgene partial sequence | sequence record 193719 | Addgene Partial NGS Result
CGCCTCGGGCCGGGGAGGGCTCGGGGGAGGGGCGCGGCGGCCCCCGGAGCGCCGGCGGCTGTCGAGGCGC
GGCGAGCCGCAGCCATTGCCTTTTATGGTAATCGTGCGAGAGGGCGCAGGGACTTCCTTTGTCCCAAATC
TGTGCGGAGCCGAAATCTGGGAGGCGCCGCCGCACCCCCTCTAGCGGGCGCGGGGCGAAGCGGTGCGGCG
CCGGCAGGAAGGAAATGGGCGGGGAGGGCCTTCGTGCGTCGCCGCGCCGCCGTCCCCTTCTCCCTCTCCA
GCCTCGGGGCTGTCCGCGGGGGGACGGCTGCCTTCGGGGGGGACGGGGCAGGGCGGGGTTCGGCTTCTGG
CGTGTGACCGGCGGCTCTAGAGCCTCTGCTAACCATGTTCATGCCTTCTTCTTTTTCCTACAGCTCCTGG
GCAACGTGCTGGTTATTGTGCTGTCTCATCATTTTGGCAAAGAATTCACCATGTCCGTCCTGACTCCACT
GCTGCTGAGGGGCCTGACTGGGTCCGCACGCCGCCTGCCTGTCCCAAGAGCCAAAATCCATAGCCTGGGC
GGGTCTGGAGGCATGAGTCTGAGGCAGCACCAGCATCCTCTGATCCAGCGCCTGGCCGATCGAATCGAGG
CAATTTGGCAGGCCTTCTTTCCCCTGGCACCTTACGCCCTGCCAGAAGACCTGGGCTATGTGGAGGGAAA
ACTGGAGGGCGAACGCCTGACAATCGAGAACCACTGCTATCAGGCCCCCCCTTTTCGGAAGCTGCATCTG
GAACTGGCTAGAGTGGGCGAGTCTCTGGACATTCTGCACTGCGTCATGTTTCCCGAGCCTAGATACGATC
TGCCCATGTTCGGATGTGACCTGGTGGGGGGACGCGGACAGATCAGTGCCGCTATTGTGGATCTGTCACC
AGTCACTGGACAGCTGCCAGCAGCATACACCTGCGCTCTGAATGCACTGCCTAAGCTGACCTTTAGACAG
CCAAGGGAGCTGCCACCATGGGGACATATCTTCTCTCCCTTTTGTATCTTCATTAGACCTCAGGGCGAAG
CCGAGGAACAGCAGTTCCTGGATAGGATTGGGGAGTATCTGACTCTGCACTGCCAGCTGAGCCAGCAGGC
AGTGCCTACCGACCATCCACAGGCCGTCATCGCTGGACAGCGGCAGTACTGTCAGCAGCAGCAGCAGAAC
GATAAAACTCGGAGAGTGCTGGAAAAGGCTTTTGGCGTCCCATGGGCAGAGAGATACATGACCACAGTGC
TGTTCGATGTGCCTCCAGTGGACTATAAGGACGATGACGATAAAGGCAGCGGGGCCACCAACTTCTCCCT
GCTGAAGCAGGCTGGCGACGTGGAGGAAAATCCAGGACCCGGCATGTCAGTCCTGACACCTCTGCTGCTG
CGAGGACTGACTGGAAGCGCCAGGCGCCTGCCTGTGCCACGAGCAAAAATCCACTCACTGGGCGGGAGCG
GAGGCATGTACCCCTATGATGTCCCTGACTACGCCATGACTACCAGCCTGGCTACAAAGCTGAGGGAAGG
CACTAAGAAAGCTCATACCATGGCAGAGAACGTGGGGTTTGTCCGGTGTTTCCTGAAGGGAACTGTGGAG
AAAAGCTCCTATAGAAAGCTGGTGGCCTCTCTGTACCACGTCTATAGTGCTATGGAGCAGGAAATGGAGC
GCCTGAAAGACCATCCAATCGTGGGCAAGATCTACTTTCCCGAACTGAACAGGAAGTCTAGTCTGGAGCG
CGATCTGACATACTATTTCGGGTCCAATTGGAGGGAGGAAATTCCCCCTTCTCCCGCAACTCAGGCCTAC
GTGGCTCGCATCCACGAAGTCGCAAACACCGCCCCTGAGCTGCTGGTGGCCCATAGTTACACACGGTATC
TGGGAGACCTGTCAGGGGGACAGATCCTGAAGGGCATTGCTGAACGGGCAATGAATCTGCAGGATGGGGA
GGGAACCGCCTTCTACAGATTCGAAAGTATCTCAGACGAGAAGGCCTTCAAACAGCTGTATCGACAGCGG
CTGGATGAACTGCCCGTGGACGAGGCTACAGCAGATAGAATTGTGGACGAGGCTAACGCTGCATTTGGCA
TGAATATGAAGATCTTCCAGGAACTGGAGGGCAACCTGATCCGGGCCATTGGGCAGCTGCTGTTTAATAC
CCTGACACGACGGAAACAGAGAGGCAGCACCGAGCTGGCCACAGCTGATGGCTCAGGGGCAACCAACTTC
AGCCTGCTGAAGCAGGCCGGAGACGTGGAAGAGAATCCAGGACCTATGTCCGTCCTGACCCCACTGCTGC
TGAGGGGACTGACAGGATCTGCAAGAAGGCTGCCAGTGCCCAGAGCCAAAATTCACTCCCTGGGAGGCTC
TGGAGGCATGGAGCAGAAGCTGATCAGCGAGGAAGATCTGATGGCCTCCTATACAGTGAAACTGATCACT
CCCGACGGCGAATCAAGCATTGAGTGCTCCGACGATACCTACATCCTGGATGCAGCTGAGGAAGCAGGGC
TGGACCTGCCTTATTCTTGTAGGGCAGGAGCCTGCAGTACTTGTGCAGGCAAGATTACCGCCGGGAGCGT
GGATCAGAGTGACCAGTCATTTCTGGACGATGACCAGATCGAAGCTGGCTACGTGCTGACATGCGTCGCA
TATCCCACTTCCGATTGTACTATTGAGACCCACAAAGAGGAAGACCTGTACGGATCCGGCGCTACAAACT
TCTCTCTGCTGAAGCAGGCAGGGGACGTGGAGGAAAATCCTGGACCAATGAGTGTCCTGACTCCCCTGCT
GCTGAGAGGACTGACCGGAAGCGCCCGCCGACTGCCCGTGCCTAGAGCTAAGATCCATAGTCTGGGGGGA
TCAGGCGGGATGTACAGCCCAGGATATGTGGCCACCAGCAGCCGGCAGTCCGATGCAGGAAACAGGCTGT
TCGTGTACGAGGTCATCGGCCTGAGCCAGTCCACTATGACCGATGGGCTGGACTATCCCATTCGGAGATC
TGGAAGTACATTCATCACTGTGCCTCTGAAACGAATGAATCAGGAGATGAGGCGCATCACCCGGATGGGA
GGCAAAATCGTGTCAATTAAGCCTCTGGAAGGCGACAGCCCACTGCCACACACAGAGGGAATTGCCAAGC
CATCACAGAGCGAAGGGTCCGGATCTGAGGCTGTGGCAAACCCTGCTCCAGAAAGCAACAAGACTATGAC
AACTACCCCTAAGGAGAAGAAAGCCGATGACATCCCAGTGAACATCTACAGGCCAAAAACCCCCTATATT
GGGAAGGTGCTGGAAAATTACCCACTGGTCCGCGAGGGAGCTATCGGAACCGTGCAGCACCTGACATTTG
ATCTGTCTGCCGGCGACCTGCGGTATCTGGAAGGGCAGAGTATCGGAATCATTCCACCCGGAGAGGATGA
CAAGGGCAAACCTCACAAACTGAGGCTGTACAGCATTGCCTCCACACGCCATGGGGATTTCGGAGATGAC
AAGACTGTGAGCCTGTGCGTCAGACAGCTGGAATACCAGAACGAAGCAGGAGAGACCGTGCAGGGAGTCT
GCTCCACATACCTGTGCAATATCAAAGAGGGCGATGACATCGCCATTACCGGCCCAGTGGGGAAGGAAAT
GCTGCTGCCTCCAGATGAGGACGCAAACATTGTCATGCTGGCCACAGGCACTGGGATCGCCCCCTTTCGG
GCTTTCCTGTGGAGAATGTTCAAAGAACAGCACGAGGACTACAAGTTTAAAGGCCTGGCCTGGCTGATCT
TCGGGATTCCAAAGTCTGAGAATATCCTGTATAAAGATGACCTGGAAAAGATGGCAGCCGAGTTTCCCGA
TAACTTCCGCCTGACATACGCTATTAGCCGAGAACAGCAGAATGCAGAGGGGGGACGAATGTATATCCAG
CACCGGGTGGCCGAGAACGCTGAGGAACTGTGGAACCTGATGCAGAATCCAAAAACCCATACATACATGT
GCGGACTGAAGGGCATGGAACCCGGGATCGACGAGGCCTTTACCGCCCTGGCTGAACAGAATGGAAAGGA
GTGGACAACTTTCCAGAGAGAGATGAAGAAAGAACATAGATGGCACGTCGAGACCTACATGGCTTCAATG
ACAGGAGGACAGCAGATGGGGTAGCGGCCGCCACCGCGGTGGAGCTCCAGCTTTTGTTCCCTTTAGTGAG
GGTTAATTGCGCGCTTGGCGTAATCATGGTCATAGCTGTTTCCTGTGTGAAATTGTTATCCGCTAATTCA
CTCCTCAGGTGCAGGCTGCCTATCAGAAGGTGGTGGCTGGTGTGGCCAATGCCCTGGCTCACAAATACCA
CTGAGATCTTTTTCCCTCTGCCAAAAATTATGGGGACATCATGAAGCCCCTTGAGCATCTGACTTCTGGC
TAATAAAGGAAATTTATTTTCATTGCAATAGTGTGTTGGAATTTTTTGTGTCTCTCACTCGGAAGGACAT
ATGGGAGGGCAAATCATTTAAAACATCAGAATGAGTATTTGGTTTAGAGTTTGGCAACATATGCCCATAT
GCTGGCTGCCATGAACAAAGGTTGGCTATAAAGAGGTCATCAGTATATGAAACAGCCCCCTGCTGTCCAT
TCCTTATTCCATAGAAAAGCCTTGACTTGAGGTTAGATTTTTTTTATATTTTGTTTTGTGTTATTTTTTT
CTTTAACATCCCTAAAATTTTCCTTACATGTTTTACTAGCCAGATTTTTCCTCCTCTCCTGACTACTCCC
AGTCATAGCTGTCCCTCTTCTCTTATGGAGATCCCTCGACCTGCAGCCCAAGCTTGGCGTAATCATGGTC
ATAGCTGTTTCCTGTGTGAAATTGTTATCCGCTCACAATTCCACACAACATACGAGCCGGAAGCATAAAG
TGTAAAGCCTGGGGTGCCTAATGAGTGAGCTAACTCACATTAATTGCGTTGCGCTCACTGCCCGCTTTCC
AGTCGGGAAACCTGTCGTGCCAGCGGATCCGCATCTCAATTAGTCAGCAACCATAGTCCCGCCCCTAACT
CCGCCCATCCCGCCCCTAACTCCGCCCAGTTCCGCCCATTCTCCGCCCCATGGCTGACTAATTTTTTTTA
TTTATGCAGAGGCCGAGGCCGCCTCGGCCTCTGAGCTATTCCAGAAGTAGTGAGGAGGCTTTTTTGGAGG
CCTAGGCTTTTGCAAAAAGCTAACTTGTTTATTGCAGCTTATAATGGTTACAAATAAAGCAATAGCATCA
CAAATTTCACAAATAAAGCATTTTTTTCACTGCATTCTAGTTGTGGTTTGTCCAAACTCATCAATGTATC
TTATCATGTCTGGATCCGCTGCATTAATGAATCGGCCAACGCGCGGGGAGAGGCGGTTTGCGTATTGGGC
GCTCTTCCGCTTCCTCGCTCACTGACTCGCTGCGCTCGGTCGTTCGGCTGCGGCGAGCGGTATCAGCTCA
CTCAAAGGCGGTAATACGGTTATCCACAGAATCAGGGGATAACGCAGGAAAGAACATGTGAGCAAAAGGC
CAGCAAAAGGCCAGGAACCGTAAAAAGGCCGCGTTGCTGGCGTTTTTCCATAGGCTCCGCCCCCCTGACG
AGCATCACAAAAATCGACGCTCAAGTCAGAGGTGGCGAAACCCGACAGGACTATAAAGATACCAGGCGTT
TCCCCCTGGAAGCTCCCTCGTGCGCTCTCCTGTTCCGACCCTGCCGCTTACCGGATACCTGTCCGCCTTT
CTCCCTTCGGGAAGCGTGGCGCTTTCTCATAGCTCACGCTGTAGGTATCTCAGTTCGGTGTAGGTCGTTC
GCTCCAAGCTGGGCTGTGTGCACGAACCCCCCGTTCAGCCCGACCGCTGCGCCTTATCCGGTAACTATCG
TCTTGAGTCCAACCCGGTAAGACACGACTTATCGCCACTGGCAGCAGCCACTGGTAACAGGATTAGCAGA
GCGAGGTATGTAGGCGGTGCTACAGAGTTCTTGAAGTGGTGGCCTAACTACGGCTACACTAGAAGAACAG
TATTTGGTATCTGCGCTCTGCTGAAGCCAGTTACCTTCGGAAAAAGAGTTGGTAGCTCTTGATCCGGCAA
ACAAACCACCGCTGGTAGCGGTGGTTTTTTTGTTTGCAAGCAGCAGATTACGCGCAGAAAAAAAGGATCT
CAAGAAGATCCTTTGATCTTTTCTACGGGGTCTGACGCTCAGTGGAACGAAAACTCACGTTAAGGGATTT
TGGTCATGAGATTATCAAAAAGGATCTTCACCTAGATCCTTTTAAATTAAAAATGAAGTTTTAAATCAAT
CTAAAGTATATATGAGTAAACTTGGTCTGACAGTTACCAATGCTTAATCAGTGAGGCACCTATCTCAGCG
ATCTGTCTATTTCGTTCATCCATAGTTGCCTGACTCCCCGTCGTGTAGATAACTACGATACGGGAGGGCT
TACCATCTGGCCCCAGTGCTGCAATGATACCGCGAGACCCACGCTCACCGGCTCCAGATTTATCAGCAAT
AAACCAGCCAGCCGGAAGGGCCGAGCGCAGAAGTGGTCCTGCAACTTTATCCGCCTCCATCCAGTCTATT
AATTGTTGCCGGGAAGCTAGAGTAAGTAGTTCGCCAGTTAATAGTTTGCGCAACGTTGTTGCCATTGCTA
CAGGCATCGTGGTGTCACGCTCGTCGTTTGGTATGGCTTCATTCAGCTCCGGTTCCCAACGATCAAGGCG
AGTTACATGATCCCCCATGTTGTGCAAAAAAGCGGTTAGCTCCTTCGGTCCTCCGATCGTTGTCAGAAGT
AAGTTGGCCGCAGTGTTATCACTCATGGTTATGGCAGCACTGCATAATTCTCTTACTGTCATGCCATCCG
TAAGATGCTTTTCTGTGACTGGTGAGTACTCAACCAAGTCATTCTGAGAATAGTGTATGCGGCGACCGAG
TTGCTCTTGCCCGGCGTCAATACGGGATAATACCGCGCCACATAGCAGAACTTTAAAAGTGCTCATCATT
GGAAAACGTTCTTCGGGGCGAAAACTCTCAAGGATCTTACCGCTGTTGAGATCCAGTTCGATGTAACCCA
CTCGTGCACCCAACTGATCTTCAGCATCTTTTACTTTCACCAGCGTTTCTGGGTGAGCAAAAACAGGAAG
GCAAAATGCCGCAAAAAAGGGAATAAGGGCGACACGGAAATGTTGAATACTCATACTCTTCCTTTTTCAA
TATTATTGAAGCATTTATCAGGGTTATTGTCTCATGAGCGGATACATATTTGAATGTATTTAGAAAAATA
AACAAATAGGGGTTCCGCGCACATTTCCCCGAAAAGTGCCACCTGGTCGACGGTATCGATAAGCTTAAAA
AAGCGAAAGGAAGATCAGTATATGATCTCTTGAATCATATACTGATCTTCCTTTCGCAGATCTGTGGTCT
CATACAGAACTTATAAGATTCCCAAATCCAAAGACATTTCACGTTTATGGTGATTTCCCAGAACACATAG
CGACATGCAAATATTGCAGGGCGCCACTCCCCTGTCCCTCACAGCCATCTTCCTGCCAGGGCGCACGCGC
GCTGGGTGTTCCCGCCTAGTGACACTGGGCCCGCGATTCCTTGGAGCGGGTTGATGACGTCAGCGTTCGA
ATTCTCGACATTGATTATTGACTAGTTATTAATAGTAATCAATTACGGGGTCATTAGTTCATAGCCCATA
TATGGAGTTCCGCGTTACATAACTTACGGTAAATGGCCCGCCTGGCTGACCGCCCAACGACCCCCGCCCA
TTGACGTCAATAATGACGTATGTTCCCATAGTAACGCCAATAGGGACTTTCCATTGACGTCAATGGGTGG
AGTATTTACGGTAAACTGCCCACTTGGCAGTACATCAAGTGTATCATATGCCAAGTACGCCCCCTATTGA
CGTCAATGACGGTAAATGGCCCGCCTGGCATTATGCCCAGTACATGACCTTATGGGACTTTCCTACTTGG
CAGTACATCTACGTATTAGTCATCGCTATTACCATGGTCGAGGTGAGCCCCACGTTCTGCTTCACTCTCC
CCATCTCCCCCCCCTCCCCACCCCCAATTTTGTATTTATTTATTTTTTAATTATTTTGTGCAGCGATGGG
GGCGGGG
